>Addgene plasmid #196166 | pEPYC1CB0597 | addgene full sequence | sequence record 386944 | Addgene NGS Result
GCAATTGTCTTCTGCACGAAGTGGTTTAAACTATCAGTGTTTGACAGGATATATTGGCGGGTAAACCTAA
GAGAAAAGAGCGTTTATTAGAATAATCGGATATTTAAAAGGGCGTGAAAAGGTTTATCCGTTCGTCCATT
TGTATGTGCATGCCAACCACAGGGTTCCCCAGATCAGGCGCTGGCTGCTGAACCCCCAGCCGGAACTGAC
CCCACAAGGCCCTAGCGTTTGCAATGCACCAGGTCATCATTGACCCAGGCGTGTTCCACCAGGCCGCTGC
CTCGCAACTCTTCGCAGGCTTCGCCGACCTGCTCGCGCCACTTCTTCACGCGGGTGGAATCCGATCCGCA
CATGAGGCGGAAGGTTTCCAGCTTGAGCGGGTACGGCTCCCGGTGCGAGCTGAAATAGTCGAACATCCGT
CGGGCCGTCGGCGACAGCTTGCGGTACTTCTCCCATATGAATTTCGTGTAGTGGTCGCCAGCAAACAGCA
CGACGATTTCCTCGTCGATCAGGACCTGGCAACGGGACGTTTTCTTGCCACGGTCCAGGACGCGGAAGCG
GTGCAGCAGCGACACCGATTCCAGGTGCCCAACGCGGTCGGACGTGAAGCCCATCGCCGTCGCCTGTAGG
CGCGACAGGCATTCCTCGGCCTTCGTGTAATACCGGCCATTGATCGACCAGCCCAGGTCCTGGCAAAGCT
CGTAGAACGTGAAGGTGATCGGCTCGCCGATAGGGGTGCGCTTCGCGTACTCCAACACCTGCTGCCACAC
CAGTTCGTCATCGTCGGCCCGCAGCTCGACGCCGGTGTAGGTGATCTTCACGTCCTTGTTGACGTGGAAA
ATGACCTTGTTTTGCAGCGCCTCGCGCGGGATTTTCTTGTTGCGCGTGGTGAACAGGGCAGAGCGGGCCG
TGTCGTTTGGCATCGCTCGCATCGTGTCCGGCCACGGCGCAATATCGAACAAGGAAAGCTGCATTTCCTT
GATCTGCTGCTTCGTGTGTTTCAGCAACGCGGCCTGCTTGGCCTCGCTGACCTGTTTTGCCAGGTCCTCG
CCGGCGGTTTTTCGCTTCTTGGTCGTCATAGTTCCTCGCGTGTCGATGGTCATCGACTTCGCCAAACCTG
CCGCCTCCTGTTCAAGACGACGCGAACGCTCCACGGCGGCCGATGGCGCGGGCAGGGCAGGGGGAGCCAG
TTGCACGCTGTCGCGCTCGATCTTGGCCGTAGCTTGCTGGACCATCGAGCCGACGGACTGGAAGGTTTCG
CGGGGCGCACGCATGACGGTGCGGCTTGCGATGGTTTCGGCATCCTCGGCGGAAAACCCCGCGTCGATCA
GTTCTTGCCTGTATGCCTTCCGGTCAAACGTCCGATTCATTCACCCTCCTTGCGGGATTGCCCCGACTCA
CGCCGGGGCAATGTGCCCTTATTCCTGATTTGACCCGCCTGGTGCCTTGGTGTCCAGATAATCCACCTTA
TCGGCAATGAAGTCGGTCCCGTAGACCGTCTGGCCGTCCTTCTCGTACTTGGTATTCCGAATCTTGCCCT
GCACGAATACCAGCGACCCCTTGCCCAAATACTTGCCGTGGGCCTCGGCCTGAGAGCCAAAACACTTGAT
GCGGAAGAAGTCGGTGCGCTCCTGCTTGTCGCCGGCATCGTTGCGCCACATCTAGGATCTGCCAGGAACC
GTAAAAAGGCCGCGTTGCTGGCGTTTTTCCATAGGCTCCGCCCCCCTGACGAGCATCACAAAAATCGACG
CTCAAGTCAGAGGTGGCGAAACCCGACAGGACTATAAAGATACCAGGCGTTTCCCCCTGGAAGCTCCCTC
GTGCGCTCTCCTGTTCCGACCCTGCCGCTTACCGGATACCTGTCCGCCTTTCTCCCTTCGGGAAGCGTGG
CGCTTTCTCATAGCTCACGCTGTAGGTATCTCAGTTCGGTGTAGGTCGTTCGCTCCAAGCTGGGCTGTGT
GCACGAACCCCCCGTTCAGCCCGACCGCTGCGCCTTATCCGGTAACTATCGTCTTGAGTCCAACCCGGTA
AGACACGACTTATCGCCACTGGCAGCAGCCACTGGTAACAGGATTAGCAGAGCGAGGTATGTAGGCGGTG
CTACAGAGTTCTTGAAGTGGTGGCCTAACTACGGCTACACTAGAAGAACAGTATTTGGTATCTGCGCTCT
GCTGAAGCCAGTTACCTTCGGAAAAAGAGTTGGTAGCTCTTGATCCGGCAAACAAACCACCGCTGGTAGC
GGTGGTTTTTTTGTTTGCAAGCAGCAGATTACGCGCAGAAAAAAAGGATCTCAAGAAGATCCTTTGATCT
TTTCTACGGGGTCTGACGCTCAGTGGAACGAAAACTCACGTTAAGGGATTTTGGTCATGAGATTATCAAA
AAGGATCTTCACCTAGATCCTTTTAAATTAAAAATGAAGTTTTAAATCAATCTAAAGTATATATGAGTAA
ACTTGGTCTGACAGTTACCAATGCTTAATCAGTGAGGCACCTATCTCAGCGATCTGTCTATTTCGTTCAT
CCATAGTTGCCTGACTCCCCGTCGTGTAGATAACTACGATACGGGAGGGCTTACCATCTGGCCCCAGTGC
TGCAATGATACCGCGAGAACCACGCTCACCGGCTCCAGATTTATCAGCAATAAACCAGCCAGCCGGAAGG
GCCGAGCGCAGAAGTGGTCCTGCAACTTTATCCGCCTCCATCCAGTCTATTAATTGTTGCCGGGAAGCTA
GAGTAAGTAGTTCGCCAGTTAATAGTTTGCGCAACGTTGTTGCCATTGCTACAGGCATCGTGGTGTCACG
CTCGTCGTTTGGTATGGCTTCATTCAGCTCCGGTTCCCAACGATCAAGGCGAGTTACATGATCCCCCATG
TTGTGCAAAAAAGCGGTTAGCTCCTTCGGTCCTCCGATCGTTGTCAGAAGTAAGTTGGCCGCAGTGTTAT
CACTCATGGTTATGGCAGCACTGCATAATTCTCTTACTGTCATGCCATCCGTAAGATGCTTTTCTGTGAC
TGGTGAGTACTCAACCAAGTCATTCTGAGAATAGTGTATGCGGCGACCGAGTTGCTCTTGCCCGGCGTCA
ATACGGGATAATACCGCGCCACATAGCAGAACTTTAAAAGTGCTCATCATTGGAAAACGTTCTTCGGGGC
GAAAACTCTCAAGGATCTTACCGCTGTTGAGATCCAGTTCGATGTAACCCACTCGTGCACCCAACTGATC
TTCAGCATCTTTTACTTTCACCAGCGTTTCTGGGTGAGCAAAAACAGGAAGGCAAAATGCCGCAAAAAAG
GGAATAAGGGCGACACGGAAATGTTGAATACTCATACTCTTCCTTTTTCAATATTATTGAAGCATTTATC
AAGGTTATTGTCTCATGAGCGGATACATATTTGAATGTATTTAGAAAAATAAACAAATAGGGGTTCCGCG
CACGAATTGGCCAGCGCTGCCATTTTTGGGGTGAGGCCGTTCGCGGCCGAGGGGCGCAGCCCCTGGGGGG
ATGGGAGGCCCGCGTTAGCGGGCCGGGAGGGTTCGAGAAGGGGGGGCACCCCCCTTCGGCGTGCGCGGTC
ACGCGCACAGGGCGCAGCCCTGGTTAAAAACAAGGTTTATAAATATTGGTTTAAAAGCAGGTTAAAAGAC
AGGTTAGCGGTGGCCGAAAAACGGGCGGAAACCCTTGCAAATGCTGGATTTTCTGCCTGTGGACAGCCCC
TCAAATGTCAATAGGTGCGCCCCTCATCTGTCAGCACTCTGCCCCTCAAGTGTCAAGGATCGCGCCCCTC
ATCTGTCAGTAGTCGCGCCCCTCAAGTGTCAATACCGCAGGGCACTTATCCCCAGGCTTGTCCACATCAT
CTGTGGGAAACTCGCGTAAAATCAGGCGTTTTCGCCGATTTGCGAGGCTGGCCAGCTCCACGTCGCCGGC
CGAAATCGAGCCTGCCCCTCATCTGTCAACGCCGCGCCGGGTGAGTCGGCCCCTCAAGTGTCAACGTCCG
CCCCTCATCTGTCAGTGAGGGCCAAGTTTTCCGCGAGGTATCCACAACGCCGGCGGCCGCGGTGTCTCGC
ACACGGCTTCGACGGCGTTTCTGGCGCGTTTGCAGGGCCATAGACGGCCGCCAGCCCAGCGGCGAGGGCA
ACCAGCCCGGTGAGCGTCGCAAAGGAGATCCTGATCTGACTGATGGGCTGCCTGTATCGAGTGGTGATTT
TGTGCCGAGCTGCCGGTCGGGGAGCTGTTGGCTGGCTGGTGGCAGGATATATTGTGGTGTAAACAAATTG
ACGCTTAGACAACTTAATAACACATTGCGGACGTTTTTAATGTACTGGGGTGGATGCAGTGGGCCCCACT
CTGTGAAGACAATGCCGAATTCGGATCCGGAGGGAGGCGTGTCGTTTTAGTGAGGCTTACGTCTGGGATT
ACGTCTACTTACGTCTGGGATTACGTCTACTTACGTCTGGGATTACGTCTACTATATAAGGTTTTGCTAT
TCATTGAAAGCAGTAGTGACTGATTTGTATATAATGTACTGTATTTTTACAACAATTACCAACAACAACA
AACAACAAACAACATTACAATTACTATTTACAATTACAATGGAGGACGCCAAAAACATAAAGAAAGGCCC
GGCGCCATTCTATCCGCTGGAAGATGGAACCGCTGGAGAGCAACTGCATAAGGCTATGAAGAGATACGCC
CTGGTTCCTGGAACAATTGCTTTTACAGATGCACATATCGAGGTGGACATCACTTACGCTGAGTACTTCG
AAATGTCCGTTCGGTTGGCAGAAGCTATGAAACGATATGGGCTGAATACAAATCACAGAATCGTCGTATG
CAGTGAAAACTCTCTTCAATTCTTTATGCCGGTGTTGGGCGCGTTATTTATCGGAGTTGCAGTTGCGCCC
GCGAACGACATTTATAATGAACGTGAATTGCTCAACAGTATGGGCATTTCGCAGCCTACCGTGGTGTTCG
TTTCCAAAAAGGGGTTGCAAAAAATTTTGAACGTGCAAAAAAAGCTCCCAATCATCCAAAAAATTATTAT
CATGGATTCTAAAACGGATTACCAGGGATTTCAGTCGATGTACACGTTCGTCACATCTCATCTACCTCCC
GGTTTTAATGAATACGATTTTGTGCCAGAGTCCTTCGATAGGGACAAGACAATTGCACTGATCATGAACT
CCTCTGGATCTACTGGTCTGCCTAAAGGTGTCGCTCTGCCTCATAGAACTGCCTGCGTGAGATTCTCGCA
TGCCAGAGATCCTATTTTTGGCAATCAAATCATTCCGGATACTGCGATTTTAAGTGTTGTTCCATTCCAT
CACGGTTTTGGAATGTTTACTACACTCGGATATTTGATATGTGGATTTCGAGTCGTCTTAATGTATAGAT
TTGAAGAAGAACTGTTTCTGAGGAGCCTTCAGGATTACAAGATTCAAAGTGCGCTGCTGGTGCCAACCCT
ATTCTCCTTCTTCGCCAAAAGCACTCTGATTGACAAATACGATTTATCTAATTTACACGAAATTGCTTCT
GGTGGCGCTCCCCTCTCTAAGGAAGTCGGGGAAGCGGTTGCCAAGAGGTTCCATCTGCCAGGTATCAGGC
AAGGATATGGGCTCACTGAGACTACATCAGCTATTCTGATTACACCCGAGGGGGATGATAAACCGGGCGC
GGTCGGTAAAGTTGTTCCATTTTTTGAAGCGAAGGTTGTGGATCTGGATACCGGGAAAACGCTGGGCGTT
AATCAAAGAGGCGAACTGTGTGTGAGAGGTCCTATGATTATGTCCGGTTATGTAAACAATCCGGAAGCGA
CCAACGCCTTGATTGACAAGGATGGATGGCTACATTCTGGAGACATAGCTTACTGGGACGAGGACGAACA
CTTCTTCATCGTTGACCGCCTGAAGTCTCTGATTAAGTACAAAGGCTATCAGGTGGCTCCCGCTGAATTG
GAATCCATCTTGCTCCAACACCCCAACATCTTCGACGCAGGTGTCGCAGGTCTGCCCGACGATGACGCCG
GTGAACTTCCCGCCGCCGTTGTTGTTTTGGAGCACGGAAAGACGATGACGGAAAAAGAGATCGTGGATTA
CGTCGCCAGTCAAGTAACAACCGCGAAAAAGTTGCGCGGAGGAGTTGTGTTTGTGGACGAAGTACCGAAA
GGTCTTACCGGAAAACTCGACGCAAGAAAAATCAGAGAGATCCTCATAAAGGCCAAGAAGGGCGGAAAGA
TCGCCGTGGGTTCGGATTATAAGGACCATGACGGAGACTATAAGGACCATGACCTCGACGCTGCAGCAGC
GGATTATAAGGACGATGACGATAAGTGAGCTTGTCCTGCTTTAATGAGATATGCGAGAAGCCTATGATCG
CATGATATTTGCTTTCAATTCTGTTGTGCACGTTGTAAAAAACCTGAGCATGTGTAGCTCAGATCCTTAC
CGCCGGTTTCGGTTCATTCTAATGAATATATCACCCGTTACTATCGTATTTTTATGAATAATATTCTCCG
TTCAATTTACTGATTGTACCCTACTACTTATATGTACAATATTAAAATGAAAACAATATATTGTGCTGAA
TAGGTTTATAGCGACATCTATGATAGAGCGCCACAATAACAAACAATTGCGTTTTATTATTACAAATCCA
ATTTTAAAAAAAGCGGCAGAACCGGTCAAACCTAAAAGACTGATTACATAAATCTTATTCAAATTTCAAA
AGTGCCCCAGGGGCTAGTATCTACGACACACCGAGCGGCGAACTAATAACGCTCACTGAAGGGAACTCCG
GTTCCCCGCCGGCGCGCATGGGTGAGATTCCTTGAAGTTGAGTATTGGCCGTCCGCTCTACCGAAAGTTA
CGGGCACCATTCAACCCGGTCCAGCACGGCGGCCGGGTAACCGACTTGCTGCCCCGAGAATTATGCAGCA
TTTTTTTGGTGTATGTGGGCCCCAAATGAAGTGCAGGTCAAACCTTGACAGTGACGACAAATCGTTGGGC
GGGTCCAGGGCGAATTTTGCGACAACATGTCGAGGCTCAGCAGGACCGCT
Features (pLannotate 1.2.2; 11 found; start..end, strand, type, name):
     42..66      +  misc_feature   RB T-DNA repeat: right border repeat from nopaline C58 T-DNA
    178..198     -  CDS            TetR (fragment): tetracycline resistance regulatory protein; tetR
    225..1370    -  CDS            trfA: TRFA_ECOLX - Experimental evidence at protein level: Swiss-Prot protein existence level 1. Also involved in plasmid copy number control, promoting intermolecular coupling of protein bound iterons at oriV, which inhibits replication initiation. From Escherichia coli.
   1706..2294    -  rep_origin     ori: high-copy-number ColE1/pMB1/pBR322/pUC origin of replication
   2465..3325    -  CDS            AmpR: β-lactamase; bla; confers resistance to ampicillin, carbenicillin, and related antibiotics
   3326..3430    -  promoter       AmpR promoter: bla
   3517..4148    -  rep_origin     oriV: incP origin of replication
   4240..4264    +  misc_feature   LB T-DNA repeat: left border repeat from nopaline C58 T-DNA
   4532..4587    +  misc_feature   TMV Ω: translational enhancer from the tobacco mosaic virus 5'-leader sequence (Gallie et al., 1988)
   4589..6238    +  CDS            luciferase: firefly luciferase; luc+; enhanced luc+ version of the luciferase gene
   6336..7043    +  terminator     OCS terminator: octopine synthase terminator
