[The description below was written by a language model from this plasmid's Addgene catalogue record and pLannotate feature annotations shown in this document.]
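Description:
pEPYC1CB0597 is a MoClo (Golden Gate modular cloning) Level 1 plasmid built in the pICH47732 acceptor backbone, carrying a single synthetic transcription unit that reports plant promoter activity through firefly luciferase. The backbone is a binary-type vector: nopaline-type left and right T-DNA border repeats flank the cargo. The plasmid carries both a high-copy ColE1/pUC-type origin for propagation in E. coli and the broad-host-range incP oriV together with trfA, the replication initiator that allows maintenance in Agrobacterium. Selection in bacteria is by ampicillin resistance (β-lactamase under its own promoter). A very short annotated TetR fragment appears to be a backbone remnant rather than a functional gene. The full sequenced plasmid is about 7 kb.

The insert was assembled through BsaI sites that were destroyed during cloning, as is typical for Golden Gate assembly. It consists of the synthetic promoter MinSyn_301, the tobacco mosaic virus Ω 5' leader acting as a translational enhancer, the firefly luciferase (LucF, luc+ version) coding sequence with a FLAG tag, and the octopine synthase terminator. The feature table does not annotate the MinSyn_301 promoter or the FLAG tag. The promoter presumably lies in the unannotated stretch between the left border and the Ω leader, and the tag between the luciferase coding sequence and the terminator. The record gives no details of the promoter's composition beyond its name and synthetic origin.

The associated work concerns tuning plant promoters and assessing interactions between transcription factors and DNA with luciferase-based assays. In that context, this construct serves as a reporter for measuring the output of the MinSyn_301 promoter. As a Level 1 module, it can also be combined with other transcription units into higher-level multigene assemblies.
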