Addgene plasmid #196166: pEPYC1CB0597
Purpose: MoClo Level 1 luciferase reporter: MinSyn_301 reporter [MinSyn_301::TMV::LucF::flag::ocsT]
Depositing lab: Nicola Patron. Depositing organization: Earlham Institute. Publication: Tuning Plant Promoters Using a Simple Split Luciferase Method to Assess Transcription Factor-DNA Interactions. Cai YM, Witham S, Patron NJ. ACS Synth Biol. 2023 Nov 17;12(11):3482-3486. doi: 10.1021/acssynbio.3c00094. Epub 2023 Oct 19. PubMed 37856867.
Backbone
  Vector backbone: pICH47732
  Vector type: Synthetic Biology
Growth in bacteria
  Bacterial resistance: Ampicillin, 100 μg/mL
  Growth temperature: 37°C
  Growth strain: DH5alpha
  Copy number: High Copy
Gene/Insert
  Gene/Insert name: MinSyn_301 reporter [MinSyn_301::TMV::LucF::flag::ocsT]
  Species: Synthetic
  Cloning method: Restriction Enzyme; 5′ cloning site BsaI (destroyed during cloning); 3′ cloning site BsaI (destroyed during cloning)
Terms and licenses: Academic/Nonprofit Terms; Industry Terms: Not Available to Industry
Depositor comments: Please visit https://doi.org/10.1101/2023.02.13.528283 for bioRxiv preprint.
How to cite: pEPYC1CB0597 was a gift from Nicola Patron (Addgene plasmid # 196166 ; http://n2t.net/addgene:196166 ; RRID:Addgene_196166)
